Addgene plasmid #207876: GW1-rogRFP2
Purpose: Mammalian expression of the red fluorescent rogRFP2 redox sensor
Depositing lab: Mathew Tantama. Publication: Neuron Activity Dependent Redox Compartmentation Revealed with a Second Generation Red-Shifted Ratiometric Sensor. Radhakrishnan S, Norley J, Wendt S, LeRoy N, Hall H, Norcross S, Doan S, Snaider J, MacVicar BA, Weake VM, Huang L, Tantama M. ACS Chem Neurosci. 2020 Sep 2;11(17):2666-2678. doi: 10.1021/acschemneuro.0c00342. Epub 2020 Aug 21. PubMed 32786310.
Backbone
  Vector backbone: GW1
  Backbone size w/o insert (bp): 5274
  Total vector size (bp): 6660
  Vector type: Mammalian Expression
Growth in bacteria
  Bacterial resistance: Ampicillin, 100 μg/mL
  Growth temperature: 37°C
  Growth strain: DH5alpha
  Copy number: Unknown
Gene/Insert
  Gene/Insert name: rogRFP2 (alt name: roGFP2-mApple)
  Species: Synthetic
  Insert size (bp): 1385
  Promoter: CMV
  Cloning method: Gibson Cloning
  Sequencing primers: 5′ CTGAATCGGAGTGAGTGC; 3′ CAAATGTGGTATGGCTGATT
Terms and licenses: Academic/Nonprofit Terms; Industry Terms: Not Available to Industry
How to cite: GW1-rogRFP2 was a gift from Mathew Tantama (Addgene plasmid # 207876 ; http://n2t.net/addgene:207876 ; RRID:Addgene_207876)
