[The description below was written by a language model from this plasmid's Addgene catalogue record and pLannotate feature annotations shown in this document.]
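Description:
GW1-rogRFP2 is a mammalian expression plasmid built on the GW1 backbone that encodes rogRFP2, a synthetic, genetically encoded redox sensor with a red-shifted readout. The insert, about 1.4 kb and introduced by Gibson cloning, is also recorded as roGFP2-mApple. The feature table agrees with this: a GFP-family open reading frame from Aequorea victoria (matched by the annotation software to an EGFP variant, and corresponding to the roGFP2 moiety) runs directly into the coding sequence for mApple, a monomeric red fluorescent protein from Discosoma. In a fusion of this type, the redox-sensitive green protein acts as the sensing domain and is coupled to the red partner. This gives a ratiometric signal in the red channel, as the title of the associated publication indicates.

Expression is driven by the human cytomegalovirus immediate-early enhancer and promoter, followed by CMV intron A, which commonly boosts transcript processing and expression. On the circular map these elements sit just upstream of the fusion gene, and an SV40 polyadenylation signal terminates the transcript. For propagation in E. coli, the plasmid carries a high-copy ColE1/pUC-type origin and a β-lactamase gene for ampicillin selection. An f1 origin is also present, along with assorted backbone remnants (lac promoter/operator, and fragments of lacI, lacZα, rop, bom and the SV40 origin) that have no evident role in the sensor's function. No mammalian selection marker is annotated, which fits transient transfection.

The sequenced record is 7,207 nt, somewhat larger than the catalogue's stated total of 6,660 bp. The construct is intended for imaging redox state in live mammalian cells; the associated study concerns redox compartmentation that depends on neuronal activity.
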