Features (pLannotate 1.2.2; 20 found; start..end, strand, type, name):
    195..875     +  CDS            (3-F)Tyr-EGFP: (3-F)Tyr-EGFP is a basic (constitutively fluorescent) green fluorescent protein published in 2004, derived from Aequorea victoria.
    876..1571    +  CDS            mApple: mApple is a basic (constitutively fluorescent) red fluorescent protein published in 2008, derived from Discosoma sp.. It is reported to be a rapidly-maturing monomer with high acid sensitivity.
   1593..1677    +  CDS            large T antigen (fragment): large T antigen from SV40 (simian virus 40)
   1700..1834    +  polyA_signal   SV40 poly(A) signal: SV40 polyadenylation signal
   1881..1897    -  protein_bind   lac operator: The lac repressor binds to the lac operator to inhibit transcription in E. coli. This inhibition can be relieved by adding lactose or isopropyl-β-D-thiogalactopyranoside (IPTG). lac repressor encoded by lacI
   1905..1935    -  promoter       lac promoter: promoter for the E. coli lac operon
   1983..2075    -  CDS            lacI (fragment): lac repressor; lacI; The lac repressor binds to the lac operator to inhibit transcription in E. coli. This inhibition can be relieved by adding lactose or isopropyl-β-D-thiogalactopyranoside (IPTG).
   2258..2846    -  rep_origin     ori: high-copy-number ColE1/pMB1/pBR322/pUC origin of replication
   3017..3877    -  CDS            AmpR: β-lactamase; bla; confers resistance to ampicillin, carbenicillin, and related antibiotics
   3878..3895    -  promoter       AmpR promoter (fragment): bla
   4019..4447    -  rep_origin     f1 ori (sequence partly withheld): f1 bacteriophage origin of replication; arrow indicates direction of (+) strand synthesis
   4463..4551    -  promoter       AmpR promoter (fragment): bla
   4646..4681    +  CDS            rop (fragment): Rop protein, which maintains plasmids at low copy number; rop
   4783..4834    +  misc_feature   bom (fragment): basis of mobility region from pBR322
   4843..4918    -  rep_origin     SV40 ori (fragment): SV40 origin of replication
   4926..5080    -  CDS            lacZα (fragment): LacZα fragment of β-galactosidase; lacZ fragment
   5101..5478    -  CDS            UL127: UL127_HCMVA - Protein predicted: Swiss-Prot protein existence level 4. From Human cytomegalovirus (strain AD169) (HHV-5) (Human herpesvirus 5).
   5645..6024    +  enhancer       CMV enhancer: human cytomegalovirus immediate early enhancer
   6025..6228    +  promoter       CMV promoter: human cytomegalovirus (CMV) immediate early promoter
   6364..7190    +  intron         CMV intron A: human cytomegalovirus intron A (Chapman et al., 1991)
>Addgene plasmid #207876 | GW1-rogRFP2 | addgene full sequence | sequence record 409922 | Addgene NGS Result
AAGCTTCCCGGCCACAGCAATCGATCCATGACACAACCAGTGACAAGCAGTCCCCCAGTGAAACCGCATC
CGCATCCGAGTCCGATACCGATAAAGATTCTGAATCGGAGTGAGTGCCGCGTCCGAGAGCGTTCCCTGTC
CACGTCCACCATCGGCGGAGCAGGTGTGCCTGAGGCCTCTAGACCACCATGGTGAGCAAGGGCGAGGAGC
TGTTCACCGGGGTGGTGCCCATCCTGGTCGAGCTGGACGGCGACGTAAACGGCCACAAGTTCAGCGTGTC
CGGCGAGGGCGAGGGCGATGCCACCTACGGCAAGCTGACCCTGAAGTTCATCTCCACCACCGGCAAGCTG
CCCGTGCCCTGGCCCACCCTCGTGACCACCCTGACCTACGGCGTGCAGTGCTTCAGCCGCTACCCCGACC
ACATGAAGCAGCACGACTTCTTCAAGTCCGCCATGCCCGAAGGCTACGTCCAGGAGCGCACCATCTTCTT
CAAGGACGACGGCAACTACAAGACCCGCGCCGAGGTGAAGTTCGAGGGCGACACCCTGGTGAACCGCATC
GAGCTGAAGGGCATCGACTTCAAGGAGGACGGCAACATCCTGGGGCACAAGCTGGAGTACAACTACAACT
GCCACAACGTCTATATCATGGCCGACAAGCAGAAGAACGGCATCAAGGTGAACTTCAAGATCCGCCACAA
CATCGAGGACGGCAGCGTGCAGCTCGCCGACCACTACCAGCAGAACACCCCCATCGGCGACGGCCCCGTG
CTGCTGCCCGACAACCACTACCTGAGCACCTGCTCCGCCCTGAGCAAAGACCCCAACGAGAAGCGCGATC
ACATGGTCCTGCTGGAGTTCGTGACCGCTGCAGGTGGAGAGGAAAACAACATGGCCATCATCAAGGAGTT
CATGCGCTTCAAGGTGCACATGGAGGGCTCCGTGAACGGCCACGAGTTCGAGATCGAGGGCGAGGGCGAG
GGCCGCCCCTACGAGGCCTTTCAGACCGCTAAGCTGAAGGTGACCAAGGGTGGCCCCCTGCCCTTCGCCT
GGGACATCCTGTCCCCTCAGTTCATGTACGGCTCCAAGGTCTACATTAAGCACCCAGCCGACATCCCCGA
CTACTTCAAGCTGTCCTTCCCCGAGGGCTTCAGGTGGGAGCGCGTGATGAACTTCGAGGACGGCGGCATT
ATTCACGTTAACCAGGACTCCTCCCTGCAGGACGGCGTGTTCATCTACAAGGTGAAGCTGCGCGGCACCA
ACTTCCCCTCCGACGGCCCCGTAATGCAGAAGAAGACCATGGGCTGGGAGGCCTCCGAGGAGCGGATGTA
CCCCGAGGACGGCGCCCTGAAGAGCGAGATCAAGAAGAGGCTGAAGCTGAAGGACGGCGGCCACTACGCC
GCCGAGGTCAAGACCACCTACAAGGCCAAGAAGCCCGTGCAGCTGCCCGGCGCCTACATCGTCGACATCA
AGTTGGACATCGTGTCCCACAACGAGGACTACACCATCGTGGAACAGTACGAACGCGCCGAGGGTCGTCA
CTCTACCGGCGGCATGGACGAGCTGTACAAGTAATAAACTCGACGAATTCATTGATCATAATCAGCCATA
CCACATTTGTAGAGGTTTTACTTGCTTTAAAAAACCTCCCACACCTCCCCCTGAACCTGAAACATAAAAT
GAATGCAATTGTTGTTGTTAACTTGTTTATTGCAGCTTATAATGGTTACAAATAAAGCAATAGCATCACA
AATTTCACAAATAAAGCATTTTTTTCACTGCATTCTAGTTGTGGTTTGTCCAAACTCATCAATGTATCTT
ATCATGTCTGGATCCGTACCGAGCTCGCGTAATCATGTCATAGCTGTTTCCTGTGTGAAATTGTTATCCG
CTCACAATTCCACACAACATACGAGCCGGAAGCATAAAGTGTAAAGCCTGGGGTGCCTAATGAGTGAGCT
AACTACATTAATTGCGTTGCGCTCACTGCCCGCTTTCCAGTCGGGAAACCTGTCGTGCCAGCTGCATTAA
TGAATCGGCCAACGCGCGGGGAGAGGCGGTTTGCGTATTGGGCGCTCTTCCGCTTCCTCGCTCACTGACT
CGCTGCGCTCGGTCGTTCGGCTGCGGCGAGCGGTATCAGCTCACTCAAAGGCGGTAATACGGTTATCCAC
AGAATCAGGGGATAACGCAGGAAAGAACATGTGAGCAAAAGGCCAGCAAAAGGCCAGGAACCGTAAAAAG
GCCGCGTTGCTGGCGTTTTTCCATAGGCTCCGCCCCCCTGACGAGCATCACAAAAATCGACGCTCAAGTC
AGAGGTGGCGAAACCCGACAGGACTATAAAGATACCAGGCGTTTCCCCCTGGAAGCTCCCTCGTGCGCTC
TCCTGTTCCGACCCTGCCGCTTACCGGATACCTGTCCGCCTTTCTCCCTTCGGGAAGCGTGGCGCTTTCT
CATAGCTCACGCTGTAGGTATCTCAGTTCGGTGTAGGTCGTTCGCTCCAAGCTGGGCTGTGTGCACGAAC
CCCCCGTTCAGCCCGACCGCTGCGCCTTATCCGGTAACTATCGTCTTGAGTCCAACCCGGTAAGACACGA
CTTATCGCCACTGGCAGCAGCCACTGGTAACAGGATTAGCAGAGCGAGGTATGTAGGCGGTGCTACAGAG
TTCTTGAAGTGGTGGCCTAACTACGGCTACACTAGAAGAACAGTATTTGGTATCTGCGCTCTGCTGAAGC
CAGTTACCTTCGGAAAAAGAGTTGGTAGCTCTTGATCCGGCAAACAAACCACCGCTGGTAGCGGTGGTTT
TTTTGTTTGCAAGCAGCAGATTACGCGCAGAAAAAAAGGATCTCAAGAAGATCCTTTGATCTTTTCTACG
GGGTCTGACGCTCAGTGGAACGAAAACTCACGTTAAGGGATTTTGGTCATGAGATTATCAAAAAGGATCT
TCACCTAGATCCTTTTAAATTAAAAATGAAGTTTTAAATCAATCTAAAGTATATATGAGTAAACTTGGTC
TGACAGTTACCAATGCTTAATCAGTGAGGCACCTATCTCAGCGATCTGTCTATTTCGTTCATCCATAGTT
GCCTGACTCCCCGTCGTGTAGATAACTACGATACGGGAGGGCTTACCATCTGGCCCCAGTGCTGCAATGA
TACCGCGAGACCCACGCTCACCGGCTCCAGATTTATCAGCAATAAACCAGCCAGCCGGAAGGGCCGAGCG
CAGAAGTGGTCCTGCAACTTTATCCGCCTCCATCCAGTCTATTAATTGTTGCCGGGAAGCTAGAGTAAGT
AGTTCGCCAGTTAATAGTTTGCGCAACGTTGTTGCCATTGCTACAGGCATCGTGGTGTCACGCTCGTCGT
TTGGTATGGCTTCATTCAGCTCCGGTTCCCAACGATCAAGGCGAGTTACATGATCCCCCATGTTGTGCAA
AAAAGCGGTTAGCTCCTTCGGTCCTCCGATCGTTGTCAGAAGTAAGTTGGCCGCAGTGTTATCACTCATG
GTTATGGCAGCACTGCATAATTCTCTTACTGTCATGCCATCCGTAAGATGCTTTTCTGTGACTGGTGAGT
ACTCAACCAAGTCATTCTGAGAATAGTGTATGCGGCGACCGAGTTGCTCTTGCCCGGCGTCAATACGGGA
TAATACCGCGCCACATAGCAGAACTTTAAAAGTGCTCATCATTGGAAAACGTTCTTCGGGGCGAAAACTC
TCAAGGATCTTACCGCTGTTGAGATCCAGTTCGATGTAACCCACTCGTGCACCCAACTGATCTTCAGCAT
CTTTTACTTTCACCAGCGTTTCTGGGTGAGCAAAAACAGGAAGGCAAAATGCCGCAAAAAAGGGAATAAG
GGCGACACGGAAATGTTGAATACTCATACTCTTCCTTTTTCAATAAGCGGCCGCGGCCATGCCGGCCACT
AGTCTCGAGGGCC
[37 nt withheld, positions 3934-3970]
AGATTGTATAAGCAAATATTTAAATTGTAAGCGTTAATATTTTGTTAAAATTCGCGTTAAATTTTTGTTA
AATCAGCTCATTTTTTAACCAATAGGCCGAAATCGGCAAAATCCCTTATAAATCAAAAGAATAGACCGAG
ATAGGGT
[37 nt withheld, positions 4118-4154]
AAAGAACGTGGACTCCAACGTCAAAGG
[49 nt withheld, positions 4182-4230]
T
[91 nt withheld, positions 4232-4322]
G
[124 nt withheld, positions 4324-4447]
GGGGATCACTCGAGTTATTATTGAAGCATTTATCAGGGTTATTGTCTCATGAGCGGATACATATTTGAAT
GTATTTAGAAAAATAAACAAATAGGGGTTCCGCGCACATTTCCCCGAAAAGTGCCACCTGACGTCTAAGA
AACCATTATTATCATGACATTAACCTATAAAAATAGGCGTATCACGAGGCCCTTTCGTCTCGCGCGTTTC
GGTGATGACGGTGAAAACCTCTGACACATGCAGCTCCCGGAGACGGTCACAGCTTGTCTGTAAGCGGATG
CCGGGAGCAGACAAGCCCGTCAGGGCGCGTCAGCGGGTGTTGGCGGGTGTCGGGGCTGGCTTAACTATGC
GGCATCAGAGCAGATTGTACTGAGAGTGCACCATATGAAGACGTCGCCTCCTCACTACTTCTGGAATAGC
TCAGAGGCCGAGGCGGCCTCGGCCTCTGCATAAATAAAAAAAATTAGTCAGGGCGCCATTCGCCATTCAG
GCTGCGCAACTGTTGGGAAGGGCGATCGGTGCGGGCCTCTTCGCTATTACGCCAGCTGGCGAAAGGGGGA
TGTGCTGCAAGGCGATTAAGTTGGGTAACGCCAGGGTTTTCCCAGTCACGACGTTGTAAAACGACGGCCA
GTGCCCGTGTCAAGGACGGTGACTGCAGTGAATAATAAAATGTGTGTTTGTCCGAAATACGCGTTTTGAG
ATTTCTGTCGCCGACTAAATTCATGTCGCGCGATAGTGGTGTTTATCGCCGATAGAGATGGCGATATTGG
AAAAATCGATATTTGAAAATATGGCATATTGAAAATGTCGCCGATGTGAGTTTCTGTGTAACTGATATCG
CCATTTTTCCAAAAGTGATTTTTGGGCATACGCGATATCTGGCGATAGCGCTTATATCGTTTACGGGGGA
TGGCGATAGACGACTTTGGTGACTTGGGCGATTCTGTGTGTCGCAAATATCGCAGTTTCGATATAGGTGA
CAGACGATATGAGGCTATATCGCCGATAGAGGCGACATCAAGCTGGCACATGGCCAATGCATATCGATCT
ATACATTGAATCAATATTGGCCATTAGCCATATTATTCATTGGTTATATAGCATAAATCAATATTGGCTA
TTGGCCATTGCATACGTTGTATCCATATCATAATATGTACATTTATATTGGCTCATGTCCAACATTACCG
CCATGTTGACATTGATTATTGACTAGTTATTAATAGTAATCAATTACGGGGTCATTAGTTCATAGCCCAT
ATATGGAGTTCCGCGTTACATAACTTACGGTAAATGGCCCGCCTGGCTGACCGCCCAACGACCCCCGCCC
ATTGACGTCAATAATGACGTATGTTCCCATAGTAACGCCAATAGGGACTTTCCATTGACGTCAATGGGTG
GAGTATTTACGGTAAACTGCCCACTTGGCAGTACATCAAGTGTATCATATGCCAAGTACGCCCCCTATTG
ACGTCAATGACGGTAAATGGCCCGCCTGGCATTATGCCCAGTACATGACCTTATGGGACTTTCCTACTTG
GCAGTACATCTACGTATTAGTCATCGCTATTACCATGGTGATGCGGTTTTGGCAGTACATCAATGGGCGT
GGATAGCGGTTTGACTCACGGGGATTTCCAAGTCTCCACCCCATTGACGTCAATGGGAGTTTGTTTTGGC
ACCAAAATCAACGGGACTTTCCAAAATGTCGTAACAACTCCGCCCCATTGACGCAAATGGGCGGTAGGCG
TGTACGGTGGGAGGTCTATATAAGCAGAGCTCGTTTAGTGAACCGTCAGATCGCCTGGAGACGCCATCCA
CGCTGTTTTGACCTCCATAGAAGACACCGGGACCGATCCAGCCTCCGCGGCCGGGAACGGTGCATTGGAA
CGCGGATTCCCCGTGCCAAGAGTGACGTAAGTACCGCCTATAGAGTCTATAGGCCCACCCCCTTGGCTTC
TTATGCATGCTATACTGTTTTTGGCTTGGGGTCTATACACCCCCGCTTCCTCATGTTATAGGTGATGGTA
TAGCTTAGCCTATAGGTGTGGGTTATTGACCATTATTGACCACTCCCCTATTGGTGACGATACTTTCCAT
TACTAATCCATAACATGGCTCTTTGCCACAACTCTCTTTATTGGCTATATGCCAATACACTGTCCTTCAG
AGACTGACACGGACTCTGTATTTTTACAGGATGGGGTCTCATTTATTATTTACAAATTCACATATACAAC
ACCACCGTCCCCAGTGCCCGCAGTTTTTATTAAACATAACGTGGGATCTCCACGCGAATCTCGGGTACGT
GTTCCGGACATGGGCTCTTCTCCGGTAGCGGCGGAGCTTCTACATCCGAGCCCTGCTCCCATGCCTCCAG
CGACTCATGGTCGCTCGGCAGCTCCTTGCTCCTAACAGTGGAGGCCAGACTTAGGCACAGCACGATGCCC
ACCACCACCAGTGTGCCGCACAAGGCCGTGGCGGTAGGGTATGTGTCTGAAAATGAGCTCGGGGAGCGGG
CTTGCACCGCTGACGCATTTGGAAGACTTAAGGCAGCGGCAGAAGAAGATGCAGGCAGCTGAGTTGTTGT
GTTCTGATAAGAGTCAGAGGTAACTCCCGTTGCGGTGCTGTTAACGGTGGAGGGCAGTGTAGTCTGAGCA
GTACTCGTTGCTGCCGCGCGCGCCACCAGACATAATAGCTGACAGACTAACAGACTGTTCCTTTCCATGG
GTCTTTTCTGCAGTCACCGTCCTTGACACG
